Addgene plasmid #221225: pCMV-AID-PcrA M6-UGI-T2A-mTagBFP2
Purpose: Express HACE Editor as a fusion of AID cytidine deaminase and an optimized PcrA M6 helicase with mTagBFP2 reporter
Depositing lab: Fei Chen. Depositing organization: Broad Institute. Publication: Helicase-assisted continuous editing for programmable mutagenesis of endogenous genomes. Chen XD, Chen Z, Wythes G, Zhang Y, Orr BC, Sun G, Chao YK, Navarro Torres A, Thao K, Vallurupalli M, Sun J, Borji M, Tkacik E, Chen H, Bernstein BE, Chen F. Science. 2024 Oct 11;386(6718):eadn5876. doi: 10.1126/science.adn5876. Epub 2024 Oct 11. PubMed 39388570.
Backbone
  Vector backbone: pCMV
  Vector type: Mammalian Expression
Growth in bacteria
  Bacterial resistance: Ampicillin, 100 μg/mL
  Growth temperature: 30°C
  Growth strain: NEB Stable
  Copy number: High Copy
Gene/Insert
  Gene/Insert name: AID-PcrA M6-UGI-T2A-mTagBFP2
  Species: Synthetic
  Cloning method: Gibson Cloning
Terms and licenses: Academic/Nonprofit Terms; Industry Terms: Not Available to Industry
Depositor comments: Internal lab identifier DC348. Please visit https://doi.org/10.1101/2024.02.01.577593 for bioRxiv preprint.
How to cite: pCMV-AID-PcrA M6-UGI-T2A-mTagBFP2 was a gift from Fei Chen (Addgene plasmid # 221225 ; http://n2t.net/addgene:221225 ; RRID:Addgene_221225)
