[The description below was written by a language model from this plasmid's Addgene catalogue record and pLannotate feature annotations shown in this document.]
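Description:
pCMV-AID-PcrA M6-UGI-T2A-mTagBFP2 is a 7.2 kb mammalian expression plasmid built on a pCMV backbone that encodes an editor for helicase-assisted continuous editing (HACE). It is propagated in E. coli through a high-copy ColE1/pUC-type origin and selected with ampicillin via the β-lactamase gene and its native promoter. The backbone also carries short remnants of lac regulatory elements, a lacI fragment, a pBR322 bom fragment and a small piece of the SV40 promoter. These appear to be cloning vestiges rather than functional parts. No mammalian selection marker is annotated.

The payload is a single synthetic open reading frame driven by the human CMV immediate-early enhancer and promoter and terminated by the bovine growth hormone polyadenylation signal. It begins with human activation-induced cytidine deaminase (AID), followed by a short segment that the annotation tool matched to an adenine base editor fragment. Given its length and position, this segment is most likely a linker sequence shared with base editor constructs. Next come the PcrA DNA helicase of Geobacillus stearothermophilus, in the optimized "M6" variant named in the record, and the phage PBS2 uracil glycosylase inhibitor (UGI). UGI blocks uracil excision so that deaminated cytosines persist as mutations. A T2A self-cleaving peptide is named in the construct title and presumably lies in the unannotated gap before the reporter. It allows mTagBFP2 to be produced as a separate blue fluorescent protein from the same transcript, marking cells that express the editor.

The plasmid is used to express the deaminase–helicase fusion in mammalian cells for programmable mutagenesis of endogenous genomic loci. The record does not describe the targeting components, which are not part of this plasmid.
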