Features (pLannotate 1.2.2; 18 found; start..end, strand, type, name):
    132..335     +  promoter       CMV promoter: human cytomegalovirus (CMV) immediate early promoter
    390..974     +  CDS            AID: human activation-induced cytidine deaminase (Dickerson et al., 2003); AICDA
    973..1022    +  CDS            ABE(7.10) (fragment): adenine base editor comprising wild-type E. coli TadA fused to the evolved TadA*(7.10) mutant (Gaudelli et al., 2017)
   1023..3194    +  CDS            pcrA (sequence partly withheld): PCRA_GEOSE - Experimental evidence at protein level: Swiss-Prot protein existence level 1. DNA helicase. Has a broad nucleotide specificity, even being able to hydrolyze ethenonucleotides, and is able to couple the hydrolysis to unwinding of DNA substrates. It is a 3'-5' helicase but at high protein concentrations it can also displace a substrate with a 5' tail. Preferred substrate being one with both single and double- stranded regions of DNA. From Geobacillus stearothermophilus (Bacillus stearothermophilus).
   3207..3455    +  CDS            UGI: UNGI_BPPB2 - Experimental evidence at protein level: Swiss-Prot protein existence level 1. This protein binds specifically and reversibly to the host uracil-DNA glycosylase, preventing removal of uracil residues from PBS2 DNA by the host uracil-excision repair system. From Bacillus phage PBS2 (Bacteriophage PBS2).
   3543..4253    +  CDS            mTagBFP2: mTagBFP2 is a basic (constitutively fluorescent) blue fluorescent protein published in 2011, derived from Entacmaea quadricolor. It is reported to be a very rapidly-maturing monomer with very low acid sensitivity.
   4308..4532    +  polyA_signal   bGH poly(A) signal: bovine growth hormone polyadenylation signal
   4536..4557    +  promoter       SV40 promoter (fragment): SV40 enhancer and early promoter
   4562..4578    +  misc_feature   MCS (fragment): pBluescript multiple cloning site
   4627..4643    -  protein_bind   lac operator: The lac repressor binds to the lac operator to inhibit transcription in E. coli. This inhibition can be relieved by adding lactose or isopropyl-β-D-thiogalactopyranoside (IPTG). lac repressor encoded by lacI
   4651..4681    -  promoter       lac promoter: promoter for the E. coli lac operon
   4696..4717    -  protein_bind   CAP binding site: CAP binding activates transcription in the presence of cAMP. E. coli catabolite activator protein
   4730..4822    -  CDS            lacI (fragment): lac repressor; lacI; The lac repressor binds to the lac operator to inhibit transcription in E. coli. This inhibition can be relieved by adding lactose or isopropyl-β-D-thiogalactopyranoside (IPTG).
   5005..5593    -  rep_origin     ori: high-copy-number ColE1/pMB1/pBR322/pUC origin of replication
   5764..6624    -  CDS            AmpR: β-lactamase; bla; confers resistance to ampicillin, carbenicillin, and related antibiotics
   6625..6729    -  promoter       AmpR promoter: bla
   6800..6844    -  misc_feature   bom (fragment): basis of mobility region from pBR322
   6999..131     +  enhancer       CMV enhancer (across the origin): human cytomegalovirus immediate early enhancer
>Addgene plasmid #221225 | pCMV-AID-PcrA M6-UGI-T2A-mTagBFP2 | addgene full sequence | sequence record 441252 | Addgene NGS Result
ATATGCCAAGTACGCCCCCTATTGACGTCAATGACGGTAAATGGCCCGCCTGGCATTATGCCCAGTACAT
GACCTTATGGGACTTTCCTACTTGGCAGTACATCTACGTATTAGTCATCGCTATTACCATGGTGATGCGG
TTTTGGCAGTACATCAATGGGCGTGGATAGCGGTTTGACTCACGGGGATTTCCAAGTCTCCACCCCATTG
ACGTCAATGGGAGTTTGTTTTGGCACCAAAATCAACGGGACTTTCCAAAATGTCGTAACAACTCCGCCCC
ATTGACGCAAATGGGCGGTAGGCGTGTACGGTGGGAGGTCTATATAAGCAGAGCTGGTTTAGTGAACCGT
CAGATCCGCTAGAGATCCGCGGCCGCGAGAGCCGCCACCATGGACAGCCTCTTGATGAACCGGAGGGAGT
TTCTTTACCAATTCAAAAATGTCCGCTGGGCTAAGGGTCGGCGTGAGACCTACCTGTGCTACGTAGTGAA
GAGGCGTGACAGTGCTACATCCTTTTCACTGGACTTTGGTTATCTTCGCAATAAGAACGGCTGCCACGTG
GAATTGCTCTTCCTCCGCTACATCTCGGACTGGGACCTAGACCCTGGCCGCTGCTACCGCGTCACCTGGT
TCATCTCCTGGAGCCCCTGCTACGACTGTGCCCGACATGTGGCCGACTTTCTGCGAGGGAACCCCAACCT
CAGTCTGAGGATCTTCACCGCGCGCCTCTACTTCTGTGAGGACCGCAAGGCTGAGCCCGAGGGGCTGCGG
CGGCTGCACCGCGCCGGGGTGCAAATAGCCATCATGACCTTCAAAGATTATTTTTACTGCTGGAATACTT
TTGTAGAAAACCACGGAAGAACTTTCAAAGCCTGGGAAGGGCTGCATGAAAATTCAGTTCGTCTCTCCAG
ACAGCTTCGGCGCATCCTTTTGCCCCTGTATGAGGTTGATGACTTACGAGACGCATTTCGTACTAGCGGC
AGCGAGACTCCCGGGACCTCAGAGTCCGCCACACCCGAAAGTATGAACTTCCTGTCTGAGCAACTGCTGG
CACACCTGAACAAGGAGCAGCAAGAAGCTGTGCGGACCACCGAGGGACCTCTGCTGATCATGGCCGGCGC
TGGAAGCGGAAAAACAAGAGTGCTGACACACCGCATCGCCTACCTGATGGCTGAGAAGCACGTGGCCCCT
TGGAACATCCTGGCCATTACCTTTACAAACAAGGCCGCTAGAGAGATGAGAGAAAGAGTGCAGAGCCTCC
TGGGAGGCGCCGCCGAGGACGTGTGGATCAGCACCTTCGCCAGCATGGCCGTGCGGATCCTGAGAAGAGA
TATCGACAGAATCGGCATCAACCGGAACTTCAGCATCCTGGACCCAACAGACCAGCTGAGCGTGATGAAA
ACCATCCTGAAAGAAAAGAACATCGACCCCAAGAAATTCGAGCCTAGAACAATCCTGGGCACAATCAGCG
CCGCCAAGAATGAACTGCTGCCTCCAGAACAGTTTGCGAAGCGGGCCTCCACCTACTATGAGAAAGTGGT
GTCTGACGTCTACCAGGAGTATCAGCAGCGGCTGCTCAGGTGTCACAGCCTTGACTTCGATGATCTGATC
ATGACCACAATCCAGCTGTTTGACCGGGTCCCCGACGTGCTCCACTACTACCAATACAAGTTTCAGTACA
TCCACATCGATGAGTACCAGGACACAAACAGAGCCCAATACACCCTGGTGAAAAAGCTGGCTGAGCGGTT
CCAGAACATCGCCGCCGTGGGCGACGCCGATCAGTCTATCTACAGATGGCGGGGCGCCGACATCCAGAAC
ATCCTGAGCTTCGAAAGAGATTACCCCAACGCCAAAGTGATCCTGCTGGAGCAAAATTACCGGAGCACGA
AGCGCATCCTGCAGGCCGCAAACGAGGTGATCGAGCACAACGTGAACAGAAAGCCTAAGCGGATCTGGAC
CGAGAATCCTGAGGGCAAGCCCATCCTGTACTACGAGGCCATGAACGAAGCCGACGAGGCCCAGTTCGTG
GCCGGCAGAATCAGAGAGGCCGTGGAGCGCGGCGAGAGAAGATACCGAGACTTCGCCGTGCTGTACAGAA
CCAATGCCCAGTCCAGAGTCATGGAAGAGATGCTGCTGAAGGCCAACATCCCTTACCAGATAGTGGGCGG
CGTGAAGTTCTACGACAGAAAGGAAATCAAGGACATCCTGGCTTATCTGCGGGTCATCGCAAACCCAGAC
GACGACTGCAGCCTGCTGAGAATTATCAACGTTCCTAAAAGAGGCATCGGAGCCTCTACCATCGACAAGC
TGGTCCGGTACGCCGCCGACCACGAGCTGAGCCTGTTCGAGGCCCTGGGCGAGCTGGAGATGATCGGTCT
TGGCGCCAAGGCCGCTGGGGCCCTGGCCGCCTTCAGAAGCCAGCTGGAACAGTGGACACAGCTGCAGGAG
TACGTGAGCGTGACCGAACTGGTGGAAGAGGTGCTGGACAAGTCTGGCTACCGGGAAATGCTGAAGGCCG
AAAGAACCATCGAAGCCCAGAGCAGACTGGAGAACCTGGATGAGTTCCTGAGCGTGACCAAGCATTTCGA
AAACGTGTCCGACGACAAGAGCCTGATCGCCTTCCTGACCGATCTGGCTCTGATCAGCGACCTGGACGAG
CTGGATGGCACCGAGCAGGCCGCCGAG
[285 nt withheld, positions 2688-2972]
AGACGGCAGGCCGGAGCTTCCAGGCCTGCCGTGAGCAGACCCCAGGCCTCTGGCGCTGTGGGCAGCTGGA
AGGTGGGCGATCGGGCAAATCACAGAAAGTGGGGCATCGGAACCGTGGTTTCCGTGCGGGGCGGCGGAGA
TGATCAGGAACTGGACATCGCTTTTCCATCTCCTATCGGCATTAAGAGACTGCTAGCTAAATTCGCCCCT
ATCGAGAAGGTGTCTGGTGGTTCTACTAATCTGTCAGATATTATTGAAAAGGAGACCGGTAAGCAACTGG
TTATCCAGGAATCCATCCTCATGCTCCCAGAGGAGGTGGAAGAAGTCATTGGGAACAAGCCGGAAAGCGA
TATACTCGTGCACACCGCCTACGACGAGAGCACCGACGAGAATGTCATGCTTCTGACTAGCGACGCCCCT
GAATACAAGCCTTGGGCTCTGGTCATACAGGATAGCAACGGTGAGAACAAGATTAAGATGCTCTCTGGTG
GTTCTCCCAAGAAGAAGAGGAAAGTCGAGGGCAGAGGAAGTCTTCTAACATGCGGTGACGTGGAGGAGAA
TCCCGGCCCTATGGTGTCTAAGGGCGAAGAGCTGATTAAGGAGAACATGCACATGAAGCTGTACATGGAG
GGCACCGTGGACAACCATCACTTCAAGTGCACATCCGAGGGCGAAGGCAAGCCCTACGAGGGCACCCAGA
CCATGAGAATCAAGGTGGTCGAGGGCGGCCCTCTCCCCTTCGCCTTCGACATCCTGGCTACTAGCTTCCT
CTACGGCAGCAAGACCTTCATCAACCACACCCAGGGCATCCCCGACTTCTTCAAGCAGTCCTTCCCTGAG
GGCTTCACATGGGAGAGAGTCACCACATACGAAGACGGGGGCGTGCTGACCGCTACCCAGGACACCAGCC
TCCAGGACGGCTGCCTCATCTACAACGTCAAGATCAGAGGGGTGAACTTCACATCCAACGGCCCTGTGAT
GCAGAAGAAAACACTCGGCTGGGAGGCCTTCACCGAGACGCTGTACCCCGCTGACGGCGGCCTGGAAGGC
AGAAACGACATGGCCCTGAAGCTCGTGGGCGGGAGCCATCTGATCGCAAACGCCAAGACCACATATAGAT
CCAAGAAACCCGCTAAGAACCTCAAGATGCCTGGCGTCTACTATGTGGACTACAGACTGGAAAGAATCAA
GGAGGCCAACAACGAGACCTACGTCGAGCAGCACGAGGTGGCAGTGGCCAGATACTGCGACCTCCCTAGC
AAACTGGGGCACAAGCTTAATTAACCGGTCATCATCACCATCACCATTGAGTTTAAACCCGCTGATCAGC
CTCGACTGTGCCTTCTAGTTGCCAGCCATCTGTTGTTTGCCCCTCCCCCGTGCCTTCCTTGACCCTGGAA
GGTGCCACTCCCACTGTCCTTTCCTAATAAAATGAGGAAATTGCATCGCATTGTCTGAGTAGGTGTCATT
CTATTCTGGGGGGTGGGGTGGGGCAGGACAGCAAGGGGGAGGATTGGGAAGACAATAGCAGGCATGCTGG
GGATGCGGTGGGCTCTATGGCTTCTGAGGCGGAAAGAACCAGCTGGGGCTCGATACCGTCGACCTCTAGC
TAGAGCTTGGCGTAATCATGGTCATAGCTGTTTCCTGTGTGAAATTGTTATCCGCTCACAATTCCACACA
ACATACGAGCCGGAAGCATAAAGTGTAAAGCCTAGGGTGCCTAATGAGTGAGCTAACTCACATTAATTGC
GTTGCGCTCACTGCCCGCTTTCCAGTCGGGAAACCTGTCGTGCCAGCTGCATTAATGAATCGGCCAACGC
GCGGGGAGAGGCGGTTTGCGTATTGGGCGCTCTTCCGCTTCCTCGCTCACTGACTCGCTGCGCTCGGTCG
TTCGGCTGCGGCGAGCGGTATCAGCTCACTCAAAGGCGGTAATACGGTTATCCACAGAATCAGGGGATAA
CGCAGGAAAGAACATGTGAGCAAAAGGCCAGCAAAAGGCCAGGAACCGTAAAAAGGCCGCGTTGCTGGCG
TTTTTCCATAGGCTCCGCCCCCCTGACGAGCATCACAAAAATCGACGCTCAAGTCAGAGGTGGCGAAACC
CGACAGGACTATAAAGATACCAGGCGTTTCCCCCTGGAAGCTCCCTCGTGCGCTCTCCTGTTCCGACCCT
GCCGCTTACCGGATACCTGTCCGCCTTTCTCCCTTCGGGAAGCGTGGCGCTTTCTCATAGCTCACGCTGT
AGGTATCTCAGTTCGGTGTAGGTCGTTCGCTCCAAGCTGGGCTGTGTGCACGAACCCCCCGTTCAGCCCG
ACCGCTGCGCCTTATCCGGTAACTATCGTCTTGAGTCCAACCCGGTAAGACACGACTTATCGCCACTGGC
AGCAGCCACTGGTAACAGGATTAGCAGAGCGAGGTATGTAGGCGGTGCTACAGAGTTCTTGAAGTGGTGG
CCTAACTACGGCTACACTAGAAGAACAGTATTTGGTATCTGCGCTCTGCTGAAGCCAGTTACCTTCGGAA
AAAGAGTTGGTAGCTCTTGATCCGGCAAACAAACCACCGCTGGTAGCGGTGGTTTTTTTGTTTGCAAGCA
GCAGATTACGCGCAGAAAAAAAGGATCTCAAGAAGATCCTTTGATCTTTTCTACGGGGTCTGACGCTCAG
TGGAACGAAAACTCACGTTAAGGGATTTTGGTCATGAGATTATCAAAAAGGATCTTCACCTAGATCCTTT
TAAATTAAAAATGAAGTTTTAAATCAATCTAAAGTATATATGAGTAAACTTGGTCTGACAGTTACCAATG
CTTAATCAGTGAGGCACCTATCTCAGCGATCTGTCTATTTCGTTCATCCATAGTTGCCTGACTCCCCGTC
GTGTAGATAACTACGATACGGGAGGGCTTACCATCTGGCCCCAGTGCTGCAATGATACCGCGAGACCCAC
GCTCACCGGCTCCAGATTTATCAGCAATAAACCAGCCAGCCGGAAGGGCCGAGCGCAGAAGTGGTCCTGC
AACTTTATCCGCCTCCATCCAGTCTATTAATTGTTGCCGGGAAGCTAGAGTAAGTAGTTCGCCAGTTAAT
AGTTTGCGCAACGTTGTTGCCATTGCTACAGGCATCGTGGTGTCACGCTCGTCGTTTGGTATGGCTTCAT
TCAGCTCCGGTTCCCAACGATCAAGGCGAGTTACATGATCCCCCATGTTGTGCAAAAAAGCGGTTAGCTC
CTTCGGTCCTCCGATCGTTGTCAGAAGTAAGTTGGCCGCAGTGTTATCACTCATGGTTATGGCAGCACTG
CATAATTCTCTTACTGTCATGCCATCCGTAAGATGCTTTTCTGTGACTGGTGAGTACTCAACCAAGTCAT
TCTGAGAATAGTGTATGCGGCGACCGAGTTGCTCTTGCCCGGCGTCAATACGGGATAATACCGCGCCACA
TAGCAGAACTTTAAAAGTGCTCATCATTGGAAAACGTTCTTCGGGGCGAAAACTCTCAAGGATCTTACCG
CTGTTGAGATCCAGTTCGATGTAACCCACTCGTGCACCCAACTGATCTTCAGCATCTTTTACTTTCACCA
GCGTTTCTGGGTGAGCAAAAACAGGAAGGCAAAATGCCGCAAAAAAGGGAATAAGGGCGACACGGAAATG
TTGAATACTCATACTCTTCCTTTTTCAATATTATTGAAGCATTTATCAGGGTTATTGTCTCATGAGCGGA
TACATATTTGAATGTATTTAGAAAAATAAACAAATAGGGGTTCCGCGCACATTTCCCCGAAAAGTGCCAC
CTGACGTCGACGGATCGGGAGATCGATCTCCCGATCCCCTAGGGTCGACTCTCAGTACAATCTGCTCTGA
TGCCGCATAGTTAAGCCAGTATCTGCTCCCTGCTTGTGTGTTGGAGGTCGCTGAGTAGTGCGCGAGCAAA
ATTTAAGCTACAACAAGGCAAGGCTTGACCGACAATTGCATGAAGAATCTGCTTAGGGTTAGGCGTTTTG
CGCTGCTTCGCGATGTACGGGCCAGATATACGCGTTGACATTGATTATTGACTAGTTATTAATAGTAATC
AATTACGGGGTCATTAGTTCATAGCCCATATATGGAGTTCCGCGTTACATAACTTACGGTAAATGGCCCG
CCTGGCTGACCGCCCAACGACCCCCGCCCATTGACGTCAATAATGACGTATGTTCCCATAGTAACGCCAA
TAGGGACTTTCCATTGACGTCAATGGGTGGAGTATTTACGGTAAACTGCCCACTTGGCAGTACATCAAGT
GTATC
